>Addgene plasmid #159948 | AAV-Synapsin-mScarlet-3XNLS-optoNES-WPRE | addgene full sequence | sequence record 315114 | Addgene NGS Result
CCTGCAGGCAGCTGCGCGCTCGCTCGCTCACTGAGGCCGCCCGGGCGTCGGGCGACCTTTGGTCGCCCGG
CCTCAGTGAGCGAGCGAGCGCGCAGAGAGGGAGTGGCCAACTCCATCACTAGGGGTTCCTGCGGCCGCAC
GCGTGTGTCTAGACTGCAGAGGGCCCTGCGTATGAGTGCAAGTGGGTTTTAGGACCAGGATGAGGCGGGG
TGGGGGTGCCTACCTGACGACCGACCCCGACCCACTGGACAAGCACCCAACCCCCATTCCCCAAATTGCG
CATCCCCTATCAGAGAGGGGGAGGGGAAACAGGATGCGGCGAGGCGCGTGCGCACTGCCAGCTTCAGCAC
CGCGGACAGTGCCTTCGCCCCCGCCTGGCGGCGCGCGCCACCGCCGCCTCAGCACTGAAGGCGCGCTGAC
GTCACTCGCCGGTCCCCCGCAAACTCCCCTTCCCGGCCACCTTGGTCGCGTCCGCGCCGCCGCCGGCCCA
GCCGGACCGCACCACGCGAGGCGCGAGATAGGGGGGCACGGGCGCGACCATCTGCGCTGCGGCGCCGGCG
ACTCAGCGCTGCCTCAGTCTGCGGTGGGCAGCGGAGGAGTCGTGTCGTGCCTGAGAGCGCAGTCGAGAAG
GTACAGCTAGCGCTACCGGTCGCCACCATGGTGAGCAAGGGCGAGGCAGTGATCAAGGAGTTCATGCGGT
TCAAGGTGCACATGGAGGGCTCCATGAACGGCCACGAGTTCGAGATCGAGGGCGAGGGCGAGGGCCGCCC
CTACGAGGGCACCCAGACCGCCAAGCTGAAGGTGACCAAGGGTGGCCCCCTGCCCTTCTCCTGGGACATC
CTGTCCCCTCAGTTCATGTACGGCTCCAGGGCCTTCACCAAGCACCCCGCCGACATCCCCGACTACTATA
AGCAGTCCTTCCCCGAGGGCTTCAAGTGGGAGCGCGTGATGAACTTCGAGGACGGCGGCGCCGTGACCGT
GACCCAGGACACCTCCCTGGAGGACGGCACCCTGATCTACAAGGTGAAGCTCCGCGGCACCAACTTCCCT
CCTGACGGCCCCGTAATGCAGAAGAAGACAATGGGCTGGGAAGCGTCCACCGAGCGGTTGTACCCCGAGG
ACGGCGTGCTGAAGGGCGACATTAAGATGGCCCTGCGCCTGAAGGACGGCGGCCGCTACCTGGCGGACTT
CAAGACCACCTACAAGGCCAAGAAGCCCGTGCAGATGCCCGGCGCCTACAACGTCGACCGCAAGTTGGAC
ATCACCTCCCACAACGAGGACTACACCGTGGTGGAACAGTACGAACGCTCCGAGGGCCGCCACTCCACCG
GCGGCATGGACGAGCTGTACAAGTCCGGACTCAGATCCGACCCCAGAAGAAAGCGCAAGGTGGACCCCAA
GAAGAAGCGCAAGGTGGACCCCAAGAAGAAGCGCAGATCTCGAGCTCAAGCTTCGAATTCACTGGCAACA
ACACTGGAGAGAATCGAGAAAAACTTCGTCATCACCGACCCTAGACTGCCCGATAATCCTATCATCTTCG
CCTCCGACTCATTTCTCCAGCTCACTGAGTACTCTCGGGAGGAAATTCTGGGCCGGAATTGCCGGTTCCT
CCAGGGACCTGAAACCGATAGAGCCACTGTCCGAAAAATCCGGGATGCCATCGACAATCAGACTGAGGTG
ACCGTCCAGCTCATCAATTACACCAAATCTGGCAAAAAATTCTGGAACCTGTTCCACCTCCAGCCTATGA
GAGATCAGAAGGGCGACGTCCAGTACTTTATTGGCGTCCAGCTGGATGGAACTGAACATGTGAGGGACGC
TGCAGAACGAGAGGGCGTGATGCTCATCAAAAAAACCGCCGAAAACATCGATGAGCTGCTGAAGGAGCTG
GCCGACCTGAACCTGGACTAGGGATCCGCGGCCGCTAGATAACTGAAATCAACCTCTGGATTACAAAATT
TGTGAAAGATTGACTGGTATTCTTAACTATGTTGCTCCTTTTACGCTATGTGGATACGCTGCTTTAATGC
CTTTGTATCATGCTATTGCTTCCCGTATGGCCTTCATTTTCTCCTCCTTGTATAAATCCTGGTTGCTGTC
TCTTTATGAGGAGTTGTGGCCCGTTGTCAGGCAACGTGGCGTGGTGTGCACTGTGTTTGCTGACGCAACC
CCCACTGGTTGGGGCATTGCCACCACCTGTCAGCTCCTTTCCGGGACTTTCGCTTTCCCCCTCCCTATTG
CCACGGCGGAACTCATCGCCGCCTGCCTTGCCCGCTGCTGGACAGGGGCTCGGCTGTTGGGCACTGACAA
TTCCGTGGTGTTGTCGGGGAAATCATCGTCCTTTCCTTGGCTGCTCGCCTATGTTGCCACCTGGATTCTG
CGCGGGACGTCCTTCTGCTACGTCCCTTCGGCCCTCAATCCAGCGGACCTTCCTTCCCGCGGCCTGCTGC
CGGCTCTGCGGCCTCTTCCGCGTCTTCGCCTTCGCCCTCAGACGAGTCGGATCTCCCTTTGGGCCGCCTC
CCCGCATCGATTGTACCGCGGGCCCGGGATCTACGGGTGGCATCCCTGTGACCCCTCCCCAGTGCCTCTC
CTGGCCCTGGAAGTTGCCACTCCAGTGCCCACCAGCCTTGTCCTAATAAAATTAAGTTGCATCATTTTGT
CTGACTAGGTGTCCTTCTATAATATTATGGGGTGGAGGGGGGTGGTATGGAGCAAGGGGCAAGTTGGGAA
GACAACCTGTAGGGCCTGCGGGGTCTATTGGGAACCAAGCTGGAGTGCAGTGGCACAATCTTGGCTCACT
GCAATCTCCGCCTCCTGGGTTCAAGCGATTCTCCTGCCTCAGCCTCCCGAGTTGTTGGGATTCCAGGCAT
GCATGACCAGGCTCAGCTAATTTTTGTTTTTTTGGTAGAGACGGGGTTTCACCATATTGGCCAGGCTGGT
CTCCAACTCCTAATCTCAGGTGATCTACCCACCTTGGCCTCCCAAATTGCTGGGATTACAGGCGTGAACC
ACTGCTCCCTTCCCTGTCCTTCTGATTTTGTAGGTAACCACGTGCGGACCGAGCGGCCGCAGGAACCCCT
AGTGATGGAGTTGGCCACTCCCTCTCTGCGCGCTCGCTCGCTCACTGAGGCCGGGCGACCAAAGGTCGCC
CGACGCCCGGGCTTTGCCCGGGCGGCCTCAGTGAGCGAGCGAGCGCGCAGCTGCCTGCAGGGGCGCCTGA
TGCGGTATTTTCTCCTTACGCATCTGTGCGGTATTTCACACCGCATA
[95 nt withheld, positions 3268-3362]
T
[46 nt withheld, positions 3364-3409]
C
[141 nt withheld, positions 3411-3551]
CCTTTGACGTTGGAGTCCACGTTCTTT
[37 nt withheld, positions 3579-3615]
ACTCTATCTCGGGCTATTCTTTTGATTTATAAGGGATTTTGCCGATTTCGGTCTATTGGTTAAAAAATGA
GCTGATTTAACAAAAATTTAACGCGAATTTTAACAAAATATTAACGTTTACAATTTTATGGTGCACTCTC
AGTACAATCTGCTCTGATGCCGCATAGTTAAGCCAGCCCCGACACCCGCCAACACCCGCTGACGCGCCCT
GACGGGCTTGTCTGCTCCCGGCATCCGCTTACAGACAAGCTGTGACCGTCTCCGGGAGCTGCATGTGTCA
GAGGTTTTCACCGTCATCACCGAAACGCGCGAGACGAAAGGGCCTCGTGATACGCCTATTTTTATAGGTT
AATGTCATGATAATAATGGTTTCTTAGACGTCAGGTGGCACTTTTCGGGGAAATGTGCGCGGAACCCCTA
TTTGTTTATTTTTCTAAATACATTCAAATATGTATCCGCTCATGAGACAATAACCCTGATAAATGCTTCA
ATAATATTGAAAAAGGAAGAGTATGAGTATTCAACATTTCCGTGTCGCCCTTATTCCCTTTTTTGCGGCA
TTTTGCCTTCCTGTTTTTGCTCACCCAGAAACGCTGGTGAAAGTAAAAGATGCTGAAGATCAGTTGGGTG
CACGAGTGGGTTACATCGAACTGGATCTCAACAGCGGTAAGATCCTTGAGAGTTTTCGCCCCGAAGAACG
TTTTCCAATGATGAGCACTTTTAAAGTTCTGCTATGTGGCGCGGTATTATCCCGTATTGACGCCGGGCAA
GAGCAACTCGGTCGCCGCATACACTATTCTCAGAATGACTTGGTTGAGTACTCACCAGTCACAGAAAAGC
ATCTTACGGATGGCATGACAGTAAGAGAATTATGCAGTGCTGCCATAACCATGAGTGATAACACTGCGGC
CAACTTACTTCTGACAACGATCGGAGGACCGAAGGAGCTAACCGCTTTTTTGCACAACATGGGGGATCAT
GTAACTCGCCTTGATCGTTGGGAACCGGAGCTGAATGAAGCCATACCAAACGACGAGCGTGACACCACGA
TGCCTGTAGCAATGGCAACAACGTTGCGCAAACTATTAACTGGCGAACTACTTACTCTAGCTTCCCGGCA
ACAATTAATAGACTGGATGGAGGCGGATAAAGTTGCAGGACCACTTCTGCGCTCGGCCCTTCCGGCTGGC
TGGTTTATTGCTGATAAATCTGGAGCCGGTGAGCGTGGGTCTCGCGGTATCATTGCAGCACTGGGGCCAG
ATGGTAAGCCCTCCCGTATCGTAGTTATCTACACGACGGGGAGTCAGGCAACTATGGATGAACGAAATAG
ACAGATCGCTGAGATAGGTGCCTCACTGATTAAGCATTGGTAACTGTCAGACCAAGTTTACTCATATATA
CTTTAGATTGATTTAAAACTTCATTTTTAATTTAAAAGGATCTAGGTGAAGATCCTTTTTGATAATCTCA
TGACCAAAATCCCTTAACGTGAGTTTTCGTTCCACTGAGCGTCAGACCCCGTAGAAAAGATCAAAGGATC
TTCTTGAGATCCTTTTTTTCTGCGCGTAATCTGCTGCTTGCAAACAAAAAAACCACCGCTACCAGCGGTG
GTTTGTTTGCCGGATCAAGAGCTACCAACTCTTTTTCCGAAGGTAACTGGCTTCAGCAGAGCGCAGATAC
CAAATACTGTTCTTCTAGTGTAGCCGTAGTTAGGCCACCACTTCAAGAACTCTGTAGCACCGCCTACATA
CCTCGCTCTGCTAATCCTGTTACCAGTGGCTGCTGCCAGTGGCGATAAGTCGTGTCTTACCGGGTTGGAC
TCAAGACGATAGTTACCGGATAAGGCGCAGCGGTCGGGCTGAACGGGGGGTTCGTGCACACAGCCCAGCT
TGGAGCGAACGACCTACACCGAACTGAGATACCTACAGCGTGAGCTATGAGAAAGCGCCACGCTTCCCGA
AGGGAGAAAGGCGGACAGGTATCCGGTAAGCGGCAGGGTCGGAACAGGAGAGCGCACGAGGGAGCTTCCA
GGGGGAAACGCCTGGTATCTTTATAGTCCTGTCGGGTTTCGCCACCTCTGACTTGAGCGTCGATTTTTGT
GATGCTCGTCAGGGGGGCGGAGCCTATGGAAAAACGCCAGCAACGCGGCCTTTTTACGGTTCCTGGCCTT
TTGCTGGCCTTTTGCTCACATGT
Features (pLannotate 1.2.2; 17 found; start..end, strand, type, name):
     12..39      +  repeat_region  AAV2 ITR (fragment): inverted terminal repeat of adeno-associated virus serotype 2 inverted
     68..95      +  repeat_region  AAV2 ITR (fragment): inverted terminal repeat of adeno-associated virus serotype 2 inverted
    175..622     +  promoter       hSyn promoter: human synapsin I promoter; confers neuron-specific expression (Kügler et al., 2003)
    658..1353    +  CDS            mScarlet: mScarlet is a basic (constitutively fluorescent) red fluorescent protein published in 2016, derived from synthetic construct. It has moderate acid sensitivity.
   1435..1460    +  misc_feature   MCS (fragment): multiple cloning site
   1483..1800    +  CDS            miniSOG: miniSOG is a basic (constitutively fluorescent) cyan fluorescent protein published in 2011, derived from Arabidopsis thaliana. It requires the cofactor flavin for fluorescence.
   1937..2525    +  misc_feature   WPRE: woodchuck hepatitis virus posttranscriptional regulatory element
   2533..2551    +  misc_feature   MCS (fragment): multiple cloning site
   2555..3031    +  polyA_signal   hGH poly(A) signal: human growth hormone polyadenylation signal
   3071..3211    +  repeat_region  AAV2 ITR: inverted terminal repeat of adeno-associated virus serotype 2 inverted
   3216..3267    -  misc_feature   bom (fragment): basis of mobility region from pBR322
   3286..3741    +  rep_origin     f1 ori (sequence partly withheld): f1 bacteriophage origin of replication; arrow indicates direction of (+) strand synthesis
   3742..3791    -  misc_feature   bom (fragment): basis of mobility region from pBR322
   3893..3928    -  CDS            rop (fragment): Rop protein, which maintains plasmids at low copy number; rop
   4023..4127    +  promoter       AmpR promoter: bla
   4128..4988    +  CDS            AmpR: β-lactamase; bla; confers resistance to ampicillin, carbenicillin, and related antibiotics
   5159..5747    +  rep_origin     ori: high-copy-number ColE1/pMB1/pBR322/pUC origin of replication
