[The description below was written by a language model from this plasmid's Addgene catalogue record and pLannotate feature annotations shown in this document.]
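Description:
AAV-Synapsin-mScarlet-3XNLS-optoNES-WPRE is an adeno-associated virus transfer plasmid for neuron-targeted mammalian expression of a light-controlled nuclear export reporter. The sequenced record is about 5.8 kb. It is propagated in bacteria as a high-copy plasmid through a ColE1/pUC-type origin and selected with ampicillin via the β-lactamase gene. An f1 phage origin is also present. The expression cassette is flanked by AAV2 inverted terminal repeats, which direct replication and packaging of the intervening DNA into AAV particles. The annotation detects a full-length ITR on the 3′ side but only two short ITR fragments on the 5′ side. This could reflect the difficulty of sequencing or annotating these repeats, or it could be a real truncation, and the record does not settle the point.

Within the ITRs, the human synapsin I promoter confers neuron-specific transcription of a synthetic fusion of roughly 1.25 kb. The fusion consists of the red fluorescent protein mScarlet, three nuclear localisation signals according to the construct name, and an "optoNES" module. The automated annotation labels part of this last region as miniSOG, a protein derived from an Arabidopsis phototropin LOV2 domain. Given the associated publication on LOV2-based actuators, this hit most likely reflects homology to the LOV2 photosensor within optoNES rather than a genuine miniSOG reporter. In such designs, illumination is generally expected to expose a caged nuclear export signal, which shifts the otherwise nuclear red fusion toward the cytoplasm. A WPRE downstream enhances transcript stability and expression, and the human growth hormone polyadenylation signal terminates the message. The stated purpose is optical regulation of nuclear export, and the depositor notes that these constructs are modular and were assembled iteratively.
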