Addgene plasmid #159948: AAV-Synapsin-mScarlet-3XNLS-optoNES-WPRE
Purpose: optical regulation of nuclear export
Depositing lab: Michael Courtney. Depositing organization: Turku Bioscience Centre. Publication: Resonance energy transfer sensitises and monitors in situ switching of LOV2-based optogenetic actuators. Li LL, Klein FM, Li Greci L, Popinigis A, Freudenberg F, Courtney MJ. Nat Commun. 2020 Oct 9;11(1):5107. doi: 10.1038/s41467-020-18816-8. PubMed 33037199.
Backbone
  Vector backbone: AAV
  Backbone size w/o insert (bp): 4543
  Vector type: Mammalian Expression, AAV
Growth in bacteria
  Bacterial resistance: Ampicillin, 100 μg/mL
  Growth temperature: 37°C
  Growth strain: NEB Stable
  Copy number: High Copy
Gene/Insert
  Gene/Insert name: mScarlet-3XNLS-optoNES
  Species: Synthetic
  Insert size (bp): 1250
  Mutation: synthetic
  Promoter: hSyn1
  Cloning method: Restriction Enzyme; 5′ cloning site multiple; modular (not destroyed); 3′ cloning site multiple; modular (unknown if destroyed)
  Sequencing primers: 5′ 3'Syn-fwd; 3′ WPRE-
Terms and licenses: Academic/Nonprofit Terms; Industry Terms: Not Available to Industry
Depositor comments: Constructs are multipart, modular and generated iteratively.
How to cite: AAV-Synapsin-mScarlet-3XNLS-optoNES-WPRE was a gift from Michael Courtney (Addgene plasmid # 159948 ; http://n2t.net/addgene:159948 ; RRID:Addgene_159948)
